Addgene plasmid #182597: mTubulin NLS-mCherry-LEXY
Purpose: Drosophila integration plasmid expressing NLS-mCherry-LEXY fusion protein under the maternal tubulin promoter.
Depositing lab: Jared Toettcher. Depositing organization: Princeton University. Publication: Optogenetic control of the Bicoid morphogen reveals fast and slow modes of gap gene regulation. Singh AP, Wu P, Ryabichko S, Raimundo J, Swan M, Wieschaus E, Gregor T, Toettcher JE. Cell Rep. 2022 Mar 22;38(12):110543. doi: 10.1016/j.celrep.2022.110543. PubMed 35320726.
Backbone
  Vector backbone: pBABR
  Vector type: Insect Expression
Growth in bacteria
  Bacterial resistance: Ampicillin, 100 μg/mL
  Growth temperature: 37°C
  Growth strain: DH5alpha
  Copy number: Unknown
Gene/Insert
  Gene/Insert name: mCherry
  Species: Synthetic
  Tag / fusion protein: LEXY (C terminal on insert); NLS (N terminal on insert)
Terms and licenses: Academic/Nonprofit Terms; Industry Terms: Not Available to Industry
How to cite: mTubulin NLS-mCherry-LEXY was a gift from Jared Toettcher (Addgene plasmid # 182597 ; http://n2t.net/addgene:182597 ; RRID:Addgene_182597)
