[The description below was written by a language model from this plasmid's Addgene catalogue record and pLannotate feature annotations shown in this document.]
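Description:
mTubulin NLS-mCherry-LEXY is a Drosophila transgenesis plasmid of about 12.7 kb built on the pBABR backbone and catalogued as an insect expression vector. It is propagated in E. coli using a high-copy ColE1/pUC-type origin and selected with ampicillin through the β-lactamase gene and its promoter. For germline integration the annotation shows a φC31 integrase attB site, which allows site-specific insertion into attP landing sites. P element 5' and 3' end sequences are also present. A mini-white gene, a white allele lacking part of the first intron, provides an eye-colour marker for identifying transformant flies.

The payload is a synthetic fusion of mCherry with an N-terminal nuclear localization signal and a C-terminal LEXY tag, expressed from the maternal tubulin promoter according to the record. That promoter is not itself called out in the feature table and presumably lies in the unannotated region upstream of the mCherry coding sequence. The feature labelled miniSOG, immediately downstream of mCherry, most likely reflects the LOV2-type photosensory domain of LEXY rather than a true miniSOG reporter, since both are flavin-binding LOV domains. The short hits to human MPPED1 and Drosophila Or2a are probably incidental similarity matches rather than designed elements.

LEXY is a light-inducible nuclear export system: blue light exposes a nuclear export signal that overrides the NLS, so the red fusion protein shifts reversibly from nucleus to cytoplasm. Maternal expression loads the protein into early embryos. The associated work concerns optogenetic control of the Bicoid morphogen, so this cargo-free construct could plausibly serve to characterise or control for light-driven export, though the record does not state that role.
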