Features (pLannotate 1.2.2; 17 found; start..end, strand, type, name):
    127..224     +  misc_feature   P element 5' end (fragment): No description available
    227..359     +  misc_feature   P element 5' end (fragment): No description available
    426..1217    +  CDS            MPPED1 (fragment): MPPD1_HUMAN - Also known as C22orf1, FAM1A. Experimental evidence at protein level: Swiss-Prot protein existence level 1. May have metallophosphoesterase activity (in vitro). From Homo sapiens (Human).
   2411..3115    +  CDS            mCherry: mCherry is a basic (constitutively fluorescent) red fluorescent protein published in 2004, derived from Discosoma sp.. It is reported to be a very rapidly-maturing monomer with low acid sensitivity.
   3164..3481    +  CDS            miniSOG: miniSOG is a basic (constitutively fluorescent) cyan fluorescent protein published in 2011, derived from Arabidopsis thaliana. It requires the cofactor flavin for fluorescence.
   4584..4694    +  CDS            Or2a (fragment): OR2A_DROME - Also known as AN4, DOR2F.1, dor62, OR2F.1. Experimental evidence at transcript level: Swiss-Prot protein existence level 2. Odorant receptor which mediates acceptance or avoidance behavior, depending on its substrates. The odorant receptor repertoire encodes a large collection of odor stimuli that vary widely in identity, intensity, and duration. May form a complex with Orco to form odorant-sensing units, providing sensitive and prolonged odorant signaling and calcium permeability. From Drosophila melanogaster (Fruit fly).
   4743..4812    +  protein_bind   attB: attB site for the φC31 integrase (Groth et al., 2000) phage φC31 integrase
   4976..5208    +  misc_feature   P element 3' end: P element 3' end
   5208..5711    +  gene           mini-white (fragment): white; This modified version of the white gene lacks part of the first intron.
   5710..5779    -  misc_feature   bom (fragment): basis of mobility region from pBR322
   5881..5916    -  CDS            rop (fragment): Rop protein, which maintains plasmids at low copy number; rop
   6011..6115    +  promoter       AmpR promoter: bla
   6116..6976    +  CDS            AmpR: β-lactamase; bla; confers resistance to ampicillin, carbenicillin, and related antibiotics
   7147..7735    +  rep_origin     ori: high-copy-number ColE1/pMB1/pBR322/pUC origin of replication
   7741..7969    +  CDS            mini-white (fragment): Drosophila white gene eye color pigment; white; This is a modified version of the white gene lacking part of the first intron.
   7970..8555    +  misc_feature   P element 5' end: No description available
   8566..12685   -  gene           mini-white: white; This modified version of the white gene lacks part of the first intron.
>Addgene plasmid #182597 | mTubulin NLS-mCherry-LEXY | addgene full sequence | sequence record 361780 | Addgene NGS Result
AATTGGCCGCTCTAGCCCCCCCTCGAATGTTCTCTCTCTTCTCTTCTCTCTCTCTTTCTCGAATGTTCTC
TCTCTTCTCTTCTCTCTCTCTTTCTCGAGGTCATCAAGCTTAGGCCTAAGGGTCGAGTCGATAGCCGAAG
CTTACCGAAGTATACACTTAAATTCAGTGCACGTTTGCTTGTTGAGAGGAAAGGTTGTGTGCGGACGAAT
TTTTTTTTGAAAACCGGTGATAGAGCCTGAACCAGAAAAGATAAAAGAAGGCTATACCAGTGGGAGTACA
CAAACAGAGTAAGTTTGAATAGTAAAAAAAATCATTTATGTAAACAATAACGTGACTGTGCGTTAGGTCC
TGTTCATTGGTACCGGATCCCACGGCCGCTTGGAGGGAGATTAGCAAAACGCAGCGCGTGATCAAGGTGA
CAATGAAGCCACCGACCACCACGGTGGCGCCCAACAAGGCACGAGTGGTTTGCATGTCCGACACGCACTC
CCTGACGCCCTACATCAAGTTCGATATACCAGATGGCGATATATTCATACATGCCGGCGATTTTACCAAG
TGCGGCCAACTGGAGGAGGTGGAGGAGTTTAACACCTGGATTGGAGCACTGCCCCATCGCCACAAGATCG
TGATTGCTGGCAATCATGAGCTCAGCTTCGATAGAACCTTCACCCATCCTTTCCAGAAGAGCAAAAGTCA
TGCTTCGAGCAGCAAACACACCGGCATGTCCATCCTCGATGATCTGCCCACTTTGGGCAACGCCAAGGAG
AACTTGGAGAGCGCTGTGCAAACGCAGAATGTCCGCGATGTTCTGACCAACTGTCGGTATTTGGAGGATG
AACTACTTGAGATTTGGGGTATTCAAATATATGGCTCGCCATGGCAACCGGAATTCTGTCGCTGGGCCTT
TAATGTTCCACGTGGAACTGCCTGTTTGGATAAGTGGAATCAAATCCCGGAAGGCATCGATATCCTGGTC
ACCCACACGCCGCCCGTGGGTCACGGCGATCTCTGCTGTTCCGGCGTACGAGCCGGTTGTGTGGAGCTAC
TCAGCACAGTGCAGCAACGAGTGCGCCCGAAATACCATGTCTTCGGACATGTACACGAAGGCTACGGCAT
CACCAGCGATGGCAGGATCATCTTTGTGAATGCCTCAACGTGTGACATCAACTACCTACCCAACAATGCC
CCCATCGTTTTCGATGTGACGCTGCCCCCCGGATTTCGCAAGGATTAGCATGCCTAGATGATTATTTATT
GTGTCACAGGTTCAATGAATTTATTTTCGTCCCACTTTATGTTTATGTTAAGGTATTTCGTCTGTAAAGA
TTTTGAAGCACAATTGTAGGTGTCTAGAGAGATAGAATTCAATTCGCACGAAATTAAAAAAAGAAATTCA
CACTTAAGATGCCATAAAATATTTATTCAAGTAGAGTGCATTTGTCAATATATGAATTTGTAAAAATAAA
CAAGTTTTGAAGACACCTAAACTTTTGAAGATTTTCAATATGATATTATATAGTTTTTAATAATAATTTA
AGTAAAGGTAAAGCAAATCCTGAGATACATACATACTATTTCAAATTAGTATCGATAAGCCGCCAGAAAT
GGGTTGGAAAAACCTTGGAATGATTATTGGTTAGCAGCCCTGTCTCCCAATTTGACATTCCTCTTTGGCG
CTCTGTAACGGCGCTTTTCCAGTGACTCCCCAATCAGCGAACCAACTAACCTGAGGCTGCACTTTTCGCG
TGGCGACCAAAAAAATTATAAAAAAAAGGTCCCGCATTAGATTTTAATTTGTATACACCCAATTTTAGTC
CAGCAAAAAAAAAAACTAATCAATTGGTGAGAAGAAGAAAAACTAATTAGTTTAAGAATTGCTGAAAGCG
GGAAGTGAAATTTAAAATCAGAAAAGATGTGTAAGAAGATGTGAAATGAAAAGGTGTGGGAAGTGAACAT
GAATAAATGTTCATTGAAAATGAACAGCTAATTGCGAATTTTTTGAAACTTAACTGTTAACTGTTACTGC
TCACAAATCCTTGAAAAATATTAAGATCGATCTTAGAATTGTTTATTTAAAATGAATTCCTCGTATGTAT
TATAACAGACAATCAAGTTTATTAAAGAATATTTAAACTTGTATTTTTTTTTGAGTTTGATAAAATGTCC
CAAATATAAAAGAGTATTACCTTTTCGTCATATAATACTGTTCTTAATATTAGTTTTAGTTAGTAATGTG
TTTATAAAGTAAATTACAAAGGGAGGACCTAACCTAACCTTAAACAATGGCGCCTTCTCTTGCCCAGCTC
ATCACTTTTATTGTTTCACCCGCCAGCGCGAAGTAGTGTCCATCCAGATTGGGACAGATCTATAGCTAGC
ATGGCCGCAGCAAAGCGCGTGAAGCTGGACGTGAGCAAGGGCGAGGAGGATAACATGGCCATCATCAAGG
AGTTCATGCGCTTCAAGGTGCACATGGAGGGCTCCGTGAACGGCCACGAGTTCGAGATCGAGGGCGAGGG
CGAGGGCCGCCCCTACGAGGGCACCCAGACCGCCAAGCTGAAGGTGACCAAGGGTGGCCCCCTGCCCTTC
GCCTGGGACATCCTGTCCCCTCAGTTCATGTACGGCTCCAAGGCCTACGTGAAGCACCCCGCCGACATCC
CCGACTACTTGAAGCTGTCCTTCCCCGAGGGCTTCAAGTGGGAGCGCGTGATGAACTTCGAGGACGGCGG
CGTGGTGACCGTGACCCAGGACTCCTCCCTGCAGGACGGCGAGTTCATCTACAAGGTGAAGCTGCGCGGC
ACCAACTTCCCCTCCGACGGCCCCGTAATGCAGAAGAAGACCATGGGCTGGGAGGCCTCCTCCGAGCGGA
TGTACCCCGAGGACGGCGCCCTGAAGGGCGAGATCAAGCAGAGGCTGAAGCTGAAGGACGGCGGCCACTA
CGACGCTGAGGTCAAGACCACCTACAAGGCCAAGAAGCCCGTGCAGCTGCCCGGCGCCTACAACGTCAAC
ATCAAGTTGGACATCACCTCCCACAACGAGGACTACACCATCGTGGAACAGTACGAACGCGCCGAGGGCC
GCCACTCCACCGGCGGCATGGACGAGCTGTACAAGGGTGGATCTGGAGGTTCAGGTGGAAGTTTGGCTAC
TACACTTGAACGTATTGAGAAGAACTTTGTCATTACTGACCCAAGATTGCCAGATAATCCCATTATATTC
GCGTCCGATAGTTTCTTGCAGTTGACAGAATATAGCCGTGAAGAAATTTTGGGAAGAAACTGCAGGTTTC
TACAAGGTCCTGAAACTGATCGCGCGACAGTGAGAAAAATTAGAGATGCCATAGATAACCAAACAGAGGT
CACTGTTCAGCTGATTAATTATACAAAGAGTGGTAAAAAGTTCTGGAACCTCTTTCACTTGCAGCCTATG
CGAGATCAGAAGGGAGATGTCCAGTACTTTATTGGGGTTCAGTTGGATGGAACTGAGCATGTCCGAGATG
CTGCCGAGAGAGAGGGAGTCATGCTGATTAAGAAAACTGCAGAAAATATTGACGAGCTGCTGAAGGAGCT
GGCCGACCTGAACCTGGACTAGCTCGAGCGGCCGCATAGGCCACTAGTGGATCTGGATCCCCAGCAGTCG
ATTCACTAGCCAGCTGCCTCTCCAATCAGCCTGTCCAAACTATCCATCATGAGTTTCGTTTTGATAATTT
AATATATACAAGTATAAATTTTTTTTTTTTTGGTTTCGCGCCTTCTGTTCTTTGATTCCTGATAATCCTG
TACTTATCCGTGCATTTGAATTAAACAAAAAGTAGCCAACACCAGCGATTGTTATGTACGACAGTGTAGT
GTGTGAGATGTTGGTGCCAGATAACACGATTTCCCGAAAAACTCCTTTCATAAGTATTAACTCATTGAAT
ATACATATATATTACCTATATACAAATACATACTTATACAAGAATGTGGCAATAAACCTTTGTTTTTCTT
ACACTCGAGAACGTGCGCACGTCCAACCAAACAGATGTCTGCAGAAATCCTTCAGCCAAAAGCAACTGAT
CAAACAATAGAAACTTTGGAATATGTACCCCGCATGGCTAACTAAGCATGATCACTAGCATGATGTGATA
AAAGTATGTAGCTTCAAATGTGGAGGGAAATTGAAAGAGATTTCGGAAATTAGTCAAAATTTTCTTGGAA
CCTTCGACAAGCTGACTAATGAGTTCATGTCCAAAAGACTCGAACTTGTAAACTCATATCTTATCTCACA
TTATTTTTGATTCGAAGATATTTCAGCTTCTGCAAATATATGTTTTTCAAGAATTTATTTAAAAAAAAAA
TCAATTAAATAGATGGCTTAATGTTCGAAACACTCAACGTTGTATATTACACACTTTTTGGACAACTATT
AATTTAAAAGAAAACACGAACATTTGAAAATCTAGAGTCGACCTCGAACGTTAACGTTAACGTAACGTTA
ACTCGAGGAGCTTGATAACATTATACCTAAACCCATGGTCAAGAGTAAACATTTCTGCCTTTGAAGTTGA
GAACACAATTAAGCATCCCCTGGTTAAACCTGCTTGATAGTGCAGGCTATACAGAACTGCGCTAGTGACT
CCTATCCGCCTGCGTTTCTCTGCCTGCTCACGGGTCATATGCGTGCTTTGGAGCTGAGGGTGCGGCGGAT
TGGCGTCGACGATGTAGGTCACGGCGGGCATGTCGACGATGTAGGTCACGGTCTCGAAGCCGCGGTGCGG
GTGCCAGGGCGTGCCCTTGGGCTCCCCGGGCGCGTACTCCACCTCACCCATCTGGTCCATCATGATGAAC
GGGTCGAGGTGGCGGTAGTTGATCCCGGCGAACGCGCGGCGCACCGGGAAGCCCTCGCCCTCGAAACCGC
TGGGCGCGGTGGTCACGGTGAGCACGGGACGTGCGACGGCGTCGACGATGTAGGTCACGGCGGGCAGCCA
AGCTTTGCGTACTCGCAAATTATTAAAAATAAAACTTTAAAAATAATTTCGTCTAATTAATATTATGAGT
TAATTCAAACCCCACGGACATGCTAAGGGTTAATCAACAATCATATCGCTGTCTCACTCAGACTCAATAC
GACACTCAGAATACTATTCCTTTCACTCGCACTTATTGCAAGCATACGTTAAGTGGATGTCTCTTGCCGA
CGGGACCACCTTATGTTATTTCATCATGGTCTGGCCATTCTCATCGTGAGCTTCCGGGTGCTCGCATATC
TGGCTCTAAGACTTCGGGCCCGACGCAAGGAGTAGCCGACATATATCCGAAATAACTGCTTGTTTTTTTT
TTTTACCATTATTACCATCGTGTTTACTGTTTATTGCCCCCTCAAAAAGCTAATGTAATTATATTTGTGC
CAATAAAAACAAGATATGACCTATAGAATACAAGTATTTCCCCTTCGAACATCCCCACAAGTAGACTTTG
GATTTGTCTTCTAACCAAAAGACTTACACACCTGCATACCTTACATCAAAAACTCGTTTATCGCTACATA
AAACACCGGGATATATTTTTTATATACATACTTTTCAAATCGCGCGCCCTCTTCATAATTCACCTCCACC
ACACCACGTTTCGTAGTTGCTCTTTCGCTGTCTCCCACCCGCTCTCCGCAACACATTCACCTTTTGTTCG
ACGACCTTGGAGCGACTGTCGTTAGTTCCGCGCGATTCGGTGCGGTATTTCACACCGCATATGGTGCACT
CTCAGTACAATCTGCTCTGATGCCGCATAGTTAAGCCAGCCCCGACACCCGCCAACACCCGCTGACGCGC
CCTGACGGGCTTGTCTGCTCCCGGCATCCGCTTACAGACAAGCTGTGACCGTCTCCGGGAGCTGCATGTG
TCAGAGGTTTTCACCGTCATCACCGAAACGCGCGAGACGAAAGGGCCTCGTGATACGCCTATTTTTATAG
GTTAATGTCATGATAATAATGGTTTCTTAGACGTCAGGTGGCACTTTTCGGGGAAATGTGCGCGGAACCC
CTATTTGTTTATTTTTCTAAATACATTCAAATATGTATCCGCTCATGAGACAATAACCCTGATAAATGCT
TCAATAATATTGAAAAAGGAAGAGTATGAGTATTCAACATTTCCGTGTCGCCCTTATTCCCTTTTTTGCG
GCATTTTGCCTTCCTGTTTTTGCTCACCCAGAAACGCTGGTGAAAGTAAAAGATGCTGAAGATCAGTTGG
GTGCACGAGTGGGTTACATCGAACTGGATCTCAACAGCGGTAAGATCCTTGAGAGTTTTCGCCCCGAAGA
ACGTTTTCCAATGATGAGCACTTTTAAAGTTCTGCTATGTGGCGCGGTATTATCCCGTATTGACGCCGGG
CAAGAGCAACTCGGTCGCCGCATACACTATTCTCAGAATGACTTGGTTGAGTACTCACCAGTCACAGAAA
AGCATCTTACGGATGGCATGACAGTAAGAGAATTATGCAGTGCTGCCATAACCATGAGTGATAACACTGC
GGCCAACTTACTTCTGACAACGATCGGAGGACCGAAGGAGCTAACCGCTTTTTTGCACAACATGGGGGAT
CATGTAACTCGCCTTGATCGTTGGGAACCGGAGCTGAATGAAGCCATACCAAACGACGAGCGTGACACCA
CGATGCCTGTAGCAATGGCAACAACGTTGCGCAAACTATTAACTGGCGAACTACTTACTCTAGCTTCCCG
GCAACAATTAATAGACTGGATGGAGGCGGATAAAGTTGCAGGACCACTTCTGCGCTCGGCCCTTCCGGCT
GGCTGGTTTATTGCTGATAAATCTGGAGCCGGTGAGCGTGGGTCTCGCGGTATCATTGCAGCACTGGGGC
CAGATGGTAAGCCCTCCCGTATCGTAGTTATCTACACGACGGGGAGTCAGGCAACTATGGATGAACGAAA
TAGACAGATCGCTGAGATAGGTGCCTCACTGATTAAGCATTGGTAACTGTCAGACCAAGTTTACTCATAT
ATACTTTAGATTGATTTAAAACTTCATTTTTAATTTAAAAGGATCTAGGTGAAGATCCTTTTTGATAATC
TCATGACCAAAATCCCTTAACGTGAGTTTTCGTTCCACTGAGCGTCAGACCCCGTAGAAAAGATCAAAGG
ATCTTCTTGAGATCCTTTTTTTCTGCGCGTAATCTGCTGCTTGCAAACAAAAAAACCACCGCTACCAGCG
GTGGTTTGTTTGCCGGATCAAGAGCTACCAACTCTTTTTCCGAAGGTAACTGGCTTCAGCAGAGCGCAGA
TACCAAATACTGTTCTTCTAGTGTAGCCGTAGTTAGGCCACCACTTCAAGAACTCTGTAGCACCGCCTAC
ATACCTCGCTCTGCTAATCCTGTTACCAGTGGCTGCTGCCAGTGGCGATAAGTCGTGTCTTACCGGGTTG
GACTCAAGACGATAGTTACCGGATAAGGCGCAGCGGTCGGGCTGAACGGGGGGTTCGTGCACACAGCCCA
GCTTGGAGCGAACGACCTACACCGAACTGAGATACCTACAGCGTGAGCTATGAGAAAGCGCCACGCTTCC
CGAAGGGAGAAAGGCGGACAGGTATCCGGTAAGCGGCAGGGTCGGAACAGGAGAGCGCACGAGGGAGCTT
CCAGGGGGAAACGCCTGGTATCTTTATAGTCCTGTCGGGTTTCGCCACCTCTGACTTGAGCGTCGATTTT
TGTGATGCTCGTCAGGGGGGCGGAGCCTATGGAAAAACGCCTTCTTCTTGAACTCGGGCTCGGTGCCAGT
ATACCTCAAATGGTTGTCGTACCTCTCATGGTTCCGTTACGCCAACGAGGGTCTGCTGATTAACCAATGG
GCGGACGTGGAGCCGGGCGAAATTAGCTGCACATCGTCGAACACCACGTGCCCCAGTTCGGGCAAGGTCA
TCCTGGAGACGCTTAACTTCTCCGCCGCCGATCTGCCGCTGGACTACGTGGGTCTGGCCCATGATGAAAT
AACATAAGGTGGTCCCGTCGATAGCCGAAGCTTACCGAAGTATACACTTAAATTCAGTGCACGTTTGCTT
GTTGAGAGGAAAGGTTGTGTGCGGACGAATTTTTTTTTGAAAACATTAACCCTTACGTGGAATAAAAAAA
AATGAAATATTGCAAATTTTGCTGCAAAGCTGTGACTGGAGTAAAATTAATTCACGTGCCGAAGTGTGCT
ATTAAGAGAAAATTGTGGGAGCAGAGCCTTGGGTGCAGCCTTGGTGAAAACTCCCAAATTTGTGATACCC
ACTTTAATGATTCGCAGTGGAAGGCTGCACCTGCAAAAGGTCAGACATTTAAAAGGAGGCGACTCAACGC
AGATGCCGTACCTAGTAAAGTGATAGAGCCTGAACCAGAAAAGATAAAAGAAGGCTATACCAGTGGGAGT
ACACAAACAGAGTAAGTTTGAATAGTAAAAAAAATCATTTATGTAAACAATAACGTGACTGTGCGTTAGG
TCCTGTTCATTGTTTAATGAAAATAAGAGCTTGAGGGAAAAAATTCGTACTTTGGAGTACGAAATGCGTC
GTTTAGAGCAGCAGCCGAATTAATTCTAGTTCCAGTGAAATCCAAGCATTTTCTAAATTAAATGTATTCT
TATTATTATAGTTGTTATTTTTGATATATATAAACAACACTATTATGCCCACCATTTTTTTGAGATGCAT
CTACACAAGGAACAAACACTGGATGTCACTTTCAGTTCAAATTGTAACGCTAATCACTCCGAACAGGTCA
CAAAAAATTACCTTAAAAAGTCATAATATTAAATTAGAATAAATATAGCTGTGAGGGAAATATATACAAA
TATATTGGAGCAAATAAATTGTACATACAAATATTTATTACTAATTTCTATTGAGACGAAATGAACCACT
CGGAACCATTTGAGCGAACCGAATCGCGCGGAACTAACGACAGTCGCTCCAAGGTCGTCGAACAAAAGGT
GAATGTGTTGCGGAGAGCGGGTGGGAGACAGCGAAAGAGCAACTACGAAACGTGGTGTGGTGGAGGTGAA
TTATGAAGAGGGCGCGCGATTTGAAAAGTATGTATATAAAAAATATATCCCGGTGTTTTATGTAGCGATA
AACGAGTTTTTGATGTAAGGTATGCAGGTGTGTAAGTCTTTTGGTTAGAAGACAAATCCAAAGTCTACTT
GTGGGGATGTTCGAAGGGGAAATACTTGTATTCTATAGGTCATATCTTGTTTTTATTGGCACAAATATAA
TTACATTAGCTTTTTGAGGGGGCAATAAACAGTAAACACGATGGTAATAATGGTAAAAAAAAAAAACAAG
CAGTTATTTCGGATATATGTCGGCTACTCCTTGCGTCGGGCCCGAAGTCTTAGAGCCAGATATGCGAGCA
CCCGGAAGCTCACGATGAGAATGGCCAGACCCACGTAGTCCAGCGGCAGATCGGCGGCGGAGAAGTTAAG
CGTCTCCAGGATGACCTTGCCCGAACTGGGGCACGTGGTGTTCGACGATGTGCAGCTAATTTCGCCCGGC
TCCACGTCCGCCCATTGGTTAATCAGCAGACCCTCGTTGGCGTAACGGAACCATGAGAGGTACGACAACC
ATTTGAGGTATACTGGCACCGAGCCCGAGTTCAAGAAGAAGCCGCCAAAGAGCAGGAATGGTATGATAAC
CGGCGGACCCACAGACAGCGCCATCGAGGTCGAGGAGCTGGCGCAGGATATTAGATATCCGAAGGACGTT
GACACATTGGCCACCAGAGTGACCAGCGCCAGGCAGTTGAAGAAGTGCAGCACTCCGGCCCGCAGTCCGA
TCATCGGATAGGCAATCGCCGTGAAGACCAGTGGCACTGTGAGAAAAAGCGGCAATTCGGCAATCGTTTT
GCCCAGAAAGTATGTGTCACAGCGATAAAGTCGACTTCGGGCCTCCCTCATAAAAACTGGCAGCTCTGAG
GTGAACACCTAAATCGAATCGATTCATTAGAAAGTTAGTAAATTATTGAAATGCAAATGTATTCTAAACA
TGACTTACATTTATCGTGGCAAAGACGTTTTGAAAGGTCATGTTGGTCAGGAAGAGGAAGATGGCTCCGT
TGATATTCATCACACCCACTTGCGTGAGTTGTTGGCCCAAAAAGATGAGGCCAATCAAGATGGCAACCAT
CTGCAAATTAAAATGTTACTCGCATCTCATTAATATTCGCGAGTTAAATGAAATTTATTTATCTTCTGCA
AAACTATAAACTATACATCTCATTGAAAAAAACTAAGAAGGGTGTGGAATCAGGCAATTCTATCTAAAAT
CTAGCGAATTTGTTTCCAAGAATTGTAAGCGTTATATCATTTGTTTCCACTGGAACCACTCACCGTTGTC
TGAATAAGTCGCACTTTTACGAGGAGTGGTTCCTTGAGCACCGACAGCCAGGATCGCCACAGGACCGCCC
GGAACTGCATGAACCAGGTGGCCTTGTAGGTGTACCCATTCTCCGGCTGCTCCAGTGGCTTCTCCAGATT
TTTGGTGGCCAACAACTGCTCCATATCCCGGGCTACTTTGCTAATGGCAAAATTGTCGCATATCTTGGCG
ATCCGATCACGGGACTCGATCTCCCGTCCGGGCACAACGGCCAACACCTGTACGTAAAAGTCCGCCGGAT
TGTAGTTGGTAGGACACTGGGCACCCACGCTGGATAGGAGTTGAGATGTTATGTAATACTAGATACCCTT
AATAAACACATCGAACTCACTAGGAAAAGAAGTCGACGGCTTCGCTGGGAGTGCCCAAGAAAGCTACCCT
GCCCTCGGCCATCAGAAGGATCTTGTCAAAGAGCTCAAACAGCTCGGAAGACGGCTGATGAATGGTCAGG
ATGACGGTCTTGCCCTTCTGCGACAGCTTCTTCAGCACCTGGACGACGCTGTGGGCGGTAAAGGAGTCCA
GTCCGGAGGTGGGCTCATCGCAGATCAGAAGCGGCGGATCGGTTAGAGCCTCGGAGGCGAATGCCAGACG
CTTCCTTTCTCCGCCGGACAGACCTTTCACCCTGCCGGGCACACCGATGATCGTGTGCTGACATTTGCTG
AGCGAAAGCTCCTGGATCACCTGATCCACGCGGGCCACTCGCTGCCGATAGGTCAGATGTCGTGGCATCC
GCACCATGGCTTGGAAAATCAGGTGTTCCCTGGCCGTTAGGGAGCCGATAAAGAGGTCATCCTGCTGGAC
ATAGGCGCACCTGGCCTGCATCTCCTTGGCGTCCACAGGTTGGCCATTGAGCAGTCGCATCCCGGATGGC
GATACTTGGATGCCCTGCGGCGATCGAAAGGCAAGGGCATTCAGCAGGGTCGTCTTTCCGGCACCGGAAC
TGCCCATCACGGCCAAAAGTTCGCCCGGATAGGCCACGCCGCAAACTGAGTTTCAAATTGGTAATTGGAC
CCTTTATTAAGATTTCACACAGATCAGCCGACTGCGAATAGAAACTCACCGTTCTTGAGCAAATGTTTCC
TGGGCGCCGGTATGTGTCGCTCGTTGCAGAATAGTCCGCGTGTCCGGTTGACCAGCTGCCGCCATCCGGA
GCCCGGCTGATTGACCGCCCCAAAGATGTCCATATTGTGCCAGGCATAGGTGAGGTTCTCGGCTAGTTGG
CCGCTCCCTGAACCGGAGTCCTCCGGCGGACTGGGTGGCCGGAGCGTGCCGTAGTTTTTGGCCTGCCCGA
AGCCCTGGTTAATGCAGCTCTGCGAAGCCGCTCCGCTGTCACCCTGCAATGATAGGGGATCTCAAATATC
AACTACAAGCGTTATGCTCATCTAACCCCGAACAAAAAGTACCCCGAAGTATCCTACGAAGTAGGTTTAT
ACTTTTATTTATTTTTTGTGCATCTAGGATCAGCTTAAAATATCTGGTTGTTATATTTTTTGTAAAAAAG
AATATAGTCGAAAATGAATGCCTTTAGATGTCTTGATCATGATATGATCTCAAAAATTGTCTTATATAGC
GAGAACAGCTACCAGAATAATCTGTTTCGTGTCACTATTTGTTTGTGCAATTGCGGTTTGGGATTTTTGT
GGGTCGCAGTTCTCACGCCGCAGACAATTTGATGTTGCAATCGCAGTTCCTATAGATCAAGTGAACTTAA
GATGTATGCACATGTACTACTCACATTGTTCAGATGCTCGGCAGATGGGTGTTTGCTGCCTCCGCGAATT
AATAGCTCCTGATCCTCTTGGCCCATTGCCGGGATTTTTCACACTTTCCCCTGCTTACCCACCCAAAACC
AATCACCACCCCAATCACTCAAAAAACAAACAAAAATAAGAAGCGAGAGGAGTTTTGGCACAGCACTTTG
TGTTTAATTGATGGCGTAAACCGCTTGGAGCTTCGTCACGAAACCGCTGACAAAATGCAACTGAAGGCGG
ACATTGACGCTACGTAACGCTACAAACGGTGGCGAAAGAGATAGCGGACGCAGCGGCGAAAGAGACGGCG
ATATTTCTGTGGACAGAGAAGGAGGCAAACAGCGCTGACTTTGAGTGGAATGTCATTTTGAGTGAGAGGT
AATCGAAAGAACCTGGTACATCAAATACCCTTGGATCGAAGTAAATTTAAAACTGATCAGATAAGTTCAA
TGATATCCAGTGCAGTAAAAAAAAAAAATGTTTTTTTTATCTACTTTCCGCAAAAATGGGTTTTATTAAC
TTACATACATACTAG
